>Addgene plasmid #112855 | pcDNA5-T/O-Ds1-mCherry | depositor full sequence | sequence record 212640 | pcDNA5-T/O-Ds1-mCherry sequence 16244 bps
GGCCGCTCGCCACCATGCAGAAGGAGCTGGGCATTGTGCCTTCCTGCCCTGGCATGAAGAGCCCCAGGCC
CCACCTCCTGCTACCATTGCTGCTGCTGCTGCTGCTGCTGCTGGGGGCTGGGGTGCCAGGTGCCTGGGGT
CAGGCTGGGAGCCTGGACTTGCAGATTGATGAGGAGCAGCCAGCGGGTACACTGATTGGCGACATCAGTG
CGGGGCTTCCGGCAGGCACGGCAGCTCCTCTCATGTACTTCATCTCTGCCCAAGAGGGCAGCGGCGTGGG
CACAGACCTGGCCATTGACGAACACAGTGGGGTCGTCCGTACAGCCCGTGTCTTGGACCGTGAGCAGCGG
GACCGCTACCGCTTCACTGCAGTCACTCCTGATGGTGCCACCGTAGAAGTTACAGTGCGAGTGGCTGACA
TCAACGACCATGCTCCAGCCTTCCCACAGGCTCGGGCTGCCCTGCAGGTACCTGAGCATACAGCTTTTGG
CACCCGCTACCCACTGGAGCCTGCTCGTGATGCAGATGCTGGGCGTCTGGGAACCCAGGGCTATGCGCTA
TCTGGTGATGGGGCTGGAGAGACCTTCCGGCTGGAGACACGCCCCGGTCCAGATGGGACTCCAGTACCTG
AGCTGGTAGTTACTGGGGAACTGGACCGAGAGAACCGCTCACACTATATGCTACAGCTGGAGGCCTATGA
TGGTGGTTCACCCCCCCGGAGGGCCCAGGCCCTGCTGGACGTGACACTGCTGGACATCAATGACCATGCC
CCGGCTTTCAATCAGAGCCGCTACCATGCTGTGGTGTCTGAGAGCCTGGCCCCTGGCAGTCCTGTCTTGC
AGGTGTTCGCATCTGATGCCGATGCTGGTGTCAATGGGGCTGTGACTTACGAGATCAACCGGAGGCAGAG
CGAGGGTGATGGACCCTTCTCCATCGACGCACACACGGGGCTGCTGCAGTTAGAGCGGCCACTGGACTTT
GAGCAGCGGCGGGTCCATGAACTGGTGGTGCAAGCACGAGATGGTGGGGCTCACCCTGAGCTGGGCTCGG
CCTTTGTGACTGTGCATGTGCGAGATGCCAATGACAATCAGCCCTCCATGACTGTCATCTTTCTCAGTGC
AGATGGCTCCCCCCAAGTGTCTGAGGCCGCCCCACCTGGACAGCTCGTTGCTCGCATCTCTGTGTCAGAC
CCAGATGATGGTGACTTTGCCCATGTCAATGTGTCCCTGGAAGGTGGAGAGGGCCACTTTGCCCTAAGCA
CCCAAGACAGCGTCATCTATCTGGTGTGTGTGGCTCGGCGGCTGGATCGAGAGGAGAGGGATGCCTATAA
CTTGAGGGTTACAGCCACAGACTCAGGCTCACCTCCACTGCGGGCTGAGGCTGCCTTTGTGCTGCACGTC
ACTGATGTCAACGACAATGCACCTGCCTTTGACCGCCAGCTCTACCGACCTGAGCCCCTGCCTGAGGTTG
CGCTGCCTGGCAGCTTTGTAGTGCGGGTGACTGCTCGGGATCCTGACCAAGGCACCAATGGTCAGGTCAC
TTATAGCCTAGCCCCTGGCGCCCACACCCACTGGTTCTCCATTGACCCCACCTCAGGCATTATCACTACG
GCTGCCTCACTGGACTATGAGTTGGAACCTCAGCCACAGCTGATTGTGGTGGCCACAGATGGTGGCCTGC
CCCCTCTAGCCTCCTCTGCCACAGTTAGCGTGGCCCTGCAAGATGTGAATGATAATGAGCCCCAATTCCA
GAGGACTTTCTACAATGCCTCACTGCCTGAGGGCACCCAGCCTGGAACTTGCTTCCTGCAGGTGACAGCC
ACAGACGCGGATAGTGGCCCATTTGGCCTCCTCTCCTATTCCTTGGGTGCTGGACTTGGGTCCTCCGGAT
CTCCCCCATTCCGCATTGATGCCCATAGCGGTGATGTGTGCACAACCCGGACCCTGGACCGTGACCAGGG
GCCCTCAAGCTTTGACTTCACAGTGACAGCTGTGGATGGGGGAGGCCTCAAGTCCATGGTATATGTGAAG
GTGTTTCTGTCAGACGAGAATGACAACCCTCCTCAGTTTTATCCACGGGAGTATGCTGCCAGTATAAGTG
CCCAGAGTCCACCAGGCACAGCTGTGCTGAGGTTGCGTGCCCATGACCCTGACCAGGGATCCCATGGGCG
ACTCTCCTACCATATCCTGGCTGGCAACAGCCCCCCACTTTTTACCTTGGATGAGCAATCAGGGCTGTTG
ACAGTAGCCTGGCCCTTGGCCAGACGGGCCAATTCTGTGGTGCAGCTGGAGATCGGGGCTGAGGACGGAG
GTGGCCTACAGGCAGAACCCAGTGCCCGAGTGGACATCAGCATTGTGCCTGGAACCCCCACACCACCCAT
ATTTGAGCAACTACAGTATGTTTTTTCTGTGCCAGAGGATGTGGCACCAGGCACCAGTGTGGGCATAGTC
CAGGCACACAACCCACCAGGTCGCTTGGCACCTGTGACCCTTTCCCTATCAGGTGGGGATCCCCGAGGAC
TCTTCTCCCTAGATGCGGTATCAGGACTGTTGCAAACACTTCGCCCTCTGGACCGGGAGCTACTGGGACC
AGTGTTGGAGCTGGAGGTGCGAGCAGGCAGTGGAGTGCCCCCAGCTTTCGCTGTAGCTCGGGTGCGTGTG
CTGCTGGATGATGTGAATGACAACTCCCCTGCCTTTCCTGCACCTGAAGACACGGTATTGCTACCACCAA
ACACTGCCCCAGGGACTCCCATCTATACACTGCGGGCTCTTGACCCCGACTCAGGTGTTAACAGTCGAGT
CACCTTTACCCTGCTTGCTGGGGGTGGTGGAGCCTTCACCGTGGACCCCACCACAGGCCATGTACGGCTT
ATGAGGCCTCTGGGGCCCTCAGGAGGGCCAGCCCATGAGCTGGAGCTGGAGGCCCGGGATGGGGGCTCCC
CACCACGCACCAGCCACTTTCGACTACGGGTGGTGGTACAGGATGTGGGAACCCGTGGGCTGGCTCCCCG
ATTCAACAGCCCTACCTACCGTGTGGACCTGCCCTCAGGCACCACTGCTGGAACTCAGGTCCTGCAAGTG
CAGGCCCAAGCACCAGATGGGGGCCCTATCACCTATCACCTTGCAGCAGAGGGAGCAAGTAGCCCCTTTG
GCCTGGAGCCACAGAGTGGGTGGCTATGGGTGCGGGCAGCACTAGACCGTGAGGCCCAGGAATTGTACAT
ACTGAAGGTAATGGCAGTGTCTGGGTCCAAAGCTGAGTTGGGGCAGCAGACAGGCACAGCCACCGTGAGG
GTCAGCATCCTCAACCAGAATGAACACAGTCCCCGCTTGTCTGAGGATCCCACCTTCCTGGCTGTGGCTG
AGAACCAGCCCCCAGGGACCAGCGTGGGCCGAGTCTTTGCCACTGACCGAGACTCAGGACCCAATGGACG
TCTGACCTACAGCCTGCAACAGCTGTCTGAAGACAGCAAGGCCTTCCGCATCCACCCCCAGACTGGAGAA
GTGACCACACTCCAAACCCTGGACCGTGAGCAGCAGAGCAGCTATCAGCTCCTGGTGCAGGTGCAGGATG
GAGGGAGCCCACCCCGCAGCACCACAGGCACTGTGCATGTTGCAGTGCTTGACCTCAACGACAACAGCCC
CACGTTCCTGCAGGCTTCAGGAGCTGCTGGTGGGGGCCTCCCTATACAGGTACCAGACCGCGTGCCTCCA
GGAACACTGGTGACGACTCTGCAGGCGAAGGATCCAGATGAGGGGGAGAATGGGACCATCTTGTACACGC
TAACTGGTCCTGGCTCAGAGCTTTTCTCTCTGCACCCTCACTCAGGGGAGCTGCTCACTGCAGCTCCCCT
GATCCGAGCAGAGCGGCCCCACTATGTGCTGACACTGAGTGCTCATGACCAAGGCAGCCCTCCTCGAAGT
GCCAGCCTCCAGCTGCTGGTGCAGGTGCTTCCCTCAGCTCGCTTGGCCGAGCCGCCCCCAGATCTCGCAG
AGCGGGACCCAGCGGCACCAGTGCCTGTCGTGCTGACGGTGACAGCAGCTGAGGGACTGCGGCCCGGCTC
TCTGTTGGGCTCGGTGGCAGCGCCAGAGCCCGCGGGTGTGGGTGCACTCACCTACACACTGGTGGGCGGT
GCCGATCCCGAGGGCACCTTCGCGCTGGATGCGGCCTCAGGGCGCTTGTACCTGGCGCGGCCCCTGGACT
TCGAAGCTGGCCCGCCGTGGCGCGCGCTCACGGTACGCGCTGAGGGGCCGGGAGGCGCGGGCGCGCGGCT
GCTGCGAGTGCAGGTGCAAGTGCAGGACGAGAATGAGCATGCGCCCGCCTTTGCGCGCGACCCGCTGGCG
CTGGCGCTGCCAGAGAACCCGGAGCCCGGCGCAGCGCTGTACACTTTCCGCGCGTCGGACGCCGACGGCC
CCGGCCCCAATAGCGACGTGCGCTACCGCCTGCTGCGCCAGGAGCCGCCCGTGCCGGCGCTTCGCCTGGA
CGCGCGCACCGGGGCGCTCAGCGCTCCGCGCGGCCTGGACCGAGAGACCACTCCCGCGCTGCTGCTGCTG
GTGGAAGCCACCGACCGGCCCGCCAACGCCAGCCGCCGTCGTGCAGCGCGCGTTTCAGCGCGCGTCTTCG
TCACGGATGAGAATGACAACGCGCCTGTCTTCGCCTCGCCGTCACGCGTGCGCCTCCCAGAGGACCAGCC
GCCTGGGCCCGCGGCCCTGCACGTGGTAGCCCGGGACCCGGATCTGGGCGAGGCTGCACGCGTGTCCTAT
CGGCTGGCATCTGGCGGGGACGGCCACTTCCGGCTGCACTCAAGCACTGGAGCGCTGTCCGTGGTGCGGC
CGTTGGACCGCGAACAACGAGCTGAGCACGTACTGACAGTGGTGGCCTCAGACCACGGCTCCCCGCCGCG
CTCGGCCACGCAGGTCCTGACCGTCAGTGTCGCTGACGTCAACGACGAGGCGCCTACTTTCCAGCAGCAG
GAGTACAGCGTCCTCTTGCGTGAGAACAACCCTCCTGGCACATCTCTGCTCACCCTGCGAGCAACCGACC
CCGACGTGGGGGCCAACGGGCAAGTGACTTATGGAGGCGTCTCTAGCGAAAGCTTTTCTCTGGATCCTGA
CACTGGTGTTCTCACGACTCTTCGGGCCCTGGATCGAGAGGAACAGGAGGAGATCAACCTGACAGTGTAT
GCCCAGGACAGGGGCTCACCTCCTCAGTTAACGCATGTCACTGTTCGAGTGGCTGTGGAGGATGAGAATG
ACCATGCACCAACCTTTGGGAGTGCCCATCTCTCTCTGGAGGTGCCTGAGGGCCAGGACCCCCAGACCCT
TACCATGCTTCGGGCCTCTGATCCAGATGTGGGAGCCAATGGGCAGTTGCAGTACCGCATCCTAGATGGG
GACCCATCAGGAGCCTTTGTCCTAGACCTTGCTTCTGGAGAGTTTGGCACCATGCGGCCACTAGACAGAG
AAGTGGAGCCAGCTTTCCAGCTGAGGATAGAGGCCCGGGATGGAGGCCAGCCAGCTCTCAGTGCCACGCT
GCTTTTGACAGTGACAGTGCTGGATGCCAATGACCATGCTCCAGCCTTTCCTGTGCCTGCCTACTCGGTG
GAGGTGCCGGAGGATGTGCCTGCAGGGACCCTGCTGCTGCAGCTACAGGCTCATGACCCTGATGCTGGAG
CTAATGGCCATGTGACCTACTACCTGGGCGCCGGTACAGCAGGAGCCTTCCTGCTGGAGCCCAGCTCTGG
AGAACTGCGCACAGCTGCAGCCTTGGACAGAGAACAGTGTCCCAGCTACACCTTTTCTGTGAGTGCAGTG
GATGGTGCAGCTGCTGGGCCCCTAAGCACCACAGTGTCTGTCACCATCACGGTGCGCGATGTCAATGACC
ATGCACCCACCTTCCCCACCAGTCCTCTGCGCCTACGTCTGCCCCGCCCAGGCCCCAGCTTCAGTACCCC
AACCCTGGCTCTGGCCACACTGAGAGCTGAAGATCGTGATGCTGGTGCCAATGCTTCCATTCTGTACCGG
CTGGCAGGCACACCACCTCCTGGCACTACTGTGGACTCTTACACTGGTGAAATCCGCGTGGCCCGCTCTC
CTGTAGCTCTAGGCCCCCGAGATCGTGTCCTCTTCATTGTGGCCACTGATCTTGGCCGTCCAGCTCGCTC
TGCCACTGGTGTGATCATTGTTGGACTGCAGGGGGAAGCTGAGCGTGGACCCCGCTTTCCCCGGGCTAGC
AGTGAGGCTACGATTCGTGAGAATGCGCCCCCAGGGACTCCTATTGTCTCCCCCAGGGCCGTCCATGCAG
GAGGCACAAATGGACCCATCACCTACAGCATTCTCAGTGGGAATGAGAAAGGGACATTCTCCATCCAGCC
TAGTACAGGTGCCATCACAGTTCGCTCAGCAGAGGGGCTAGACTTCGAGGTGAGTCCACGGCTGCGACTG
GTGCTGCAGGCAGAGAGTGGAGGAGCCTTTGCCTTCACTGTGCTGACCCTGACCCTGCAAGATGCCAACG
ACAATGCTCCCCGTTTCCTGCGGCCCCATTATGTGGCCTTCCTTCCTGAGTCCCGGCCCTTGGAGGGGCC
CCTGCTGCAGGTGGAGGCGGATGACCTGGATCAAGGCTCTGGAGGACAGATTTCCTACAGTCTGGCTGCA
TCCCAGCCGGCACGTGGATTGTTCCACGTAGACCCAACCACAGGCACTATCACTACCACAGCCATCCTGG
ACCGTGAGATCTGGGCTGAAACACGGTTGGTGCTGATGGCCACAGACAGAGGGAGCCCAGCCCTGGTGGG
CTCAGCTACCTTGACGGTGATGGTCATCGACACCAATGACAATCGCCCCACCATCCCCCAACCCTGGGAG
CTCCGAGTGTCAGAAGATGCGTTATTGGGCTCAGAGATTGCACAGGTAACAGGGAATGATGTGGACTCAG
GACCCGTGCTGTGGTATGTGCTAAGCCCATCTGGGCCCCAGGATCCCTTCAGTGTTGGCCGCTATGGAGG
CCGTGTCTCCCTCACGGGGCCCCTGGACTTTGAGCAGTGTGACCGCTACCAGCTGCAGCTGCTGGCACAT
GATGGGCCTCATGAGGGCCGTGCCAACCTCACAGTGCTTGTGGAGGATGTCAATGACAATGCACCTGCCT
TCTCACAGAGCCTCTACCAGGTAATGCTGCTTGAGCACACACCCCCAGGCAGTGCCATTCTCTCCGTCTC
TGCCACTGATCGGGACTCAGGTGCCAACGGTCACATTTCCTACCACCTGGCTTCCCCTGCCGATGGCTTC
AGTGTTGACCCCAACAATGGGACCCTGTTCACAATAGTGGGAACAGTGGCCTTGGGCCATGACGGGTCAG
GAGCAGTGGATGTGGTGCTGGAAGCACGAGACCACGGGGCTCCAGGCCGGGCAGCACGAGCCACAGTGCA
CGTGCAGCTGCAGGACCAGAACGACCACGCCCCGAGCTTCACATTGTCACACTACCGTGTGGCTGTGACT
GAAGACCTGCCCCCTGGCTCCACTCTGCTCACCCTGGAGGCTACAGATGCTGATGGAAGCCGCAGCCATG
CCGCTGTGGACTACAGCATCATCAGTGGCAACTGGGGCCGAGTCTTCCAGCTGGAACCCAGGCTGGCTGA
GGCTGGGGAGAGTGCTGGACCAGGCCCCCGGGCACTGGGCTGCCTGGTGTTGCTTGAACCTCTAGACTTT
GAAAGCCTGACACAGTACAATCTAACAGTGGCTGCAGCTGACCGTGGGCAGCCACCCCAAAGCTCAGTCG
TGCCAGTCACTGTCACTGTACTAGATGTCAATGACAACCCACCTGTCTTTACCCGAGCATCCTACCGTGT
GACAGTACCTGAGGACACACCTGTTGGAGCTGAGCTGCTGCATGTAGAGGCCTCTGACGCTGACCCTGGC
CCTCATGGCCTCGTGCGTTTCACTGTCAGCTCAGGCGACCCATCAGGGCTCTTTGAGCTGGATGAGAGCT
CAGGCACCTTGCGACTGGCCCATGCCCTGGACTGTGAGACCCAGGCTCGACATCAGCTTGTAGTACAGGC
TGCTGACCCTGCTGGTGCACACTTTGCTTTGGCACCAGTGACAATTGAGGTCCAGGATGTGAATGATCAT
GGCCCAGCCTTCCCACTGAACTTACTCAGCACCAGCGTGGCCGAGAATCAGCCTCCAGGCACTCTCGTGA
CCACTCTGCATGCAATCGACGGGGATGCTGGGGCTTTTGGGAGGCTCCGTTACAGCCTGTTGGAGGCTGG
GCCAGGACCTGAGGGCCGTGAGGCATTTGCACTGAACAGCTCAACAGGGGAGTTGCGTGCGCGAGTGCCC
TTTGACTATGAGCACACAGAAAGCTTCCGGCTGCTGGTGGGTGCTGCTGATGCTGGGAATCTCTCAGCCT
CTGTCACTGTGTCGGTGCTAGTGACTGGAGAGGATGAGTATGACCCTGTATTTCTGGCACCAGCTTTCCA
CTTCCAAGTGCCCGAAGGTGCCCGGCGTGGCCACAGCTTGGGTCACGTGCAGGCCACAGATGAGGATGGG
GGTGCCGATGGCCTGGTTCTGTATTCCCTTGCCACCTCTTCCCCCTATTTTGGTATTAACCAGACTACAG
GAGCCCTGTACCTGCGGGTGGACAGTCGGGCACCAGGCAGCGGAACAGCCACCTCTGGGGGTGGGGGCCG
GACCCGGCGGGAAGCACCACGGGAGCTGAGGCTGGAGGTGATAGCACGGGGGCCTCTGCCTGGTTCCCGG
AGTGCCACAGTGCCTGTGACCGTGGATATCACCCACACCGCACTGGGCCTGGCACCTGACCTCAACCTGC
TATTAGTAGGGGCCGTGGCAGCCTCCTTGGGAGTTGTGGTGGTGCTTGCACTGGCAGCCCTGGTCCTAGG
ACTTGTTCGGGCCCGTAGCCGCAAGGCTGAGGCAGCCCCTGGCCCAATGTCACAGGCAGCACCCCTAGCC
AGTGACTCACTGCAGAAACTGGGCCGGGAGCCACCTAGTCCACCACCCTCTGAGCACCTCTATCACCAGA
CTCTTCCCAGCTATGGTGGGCCAGGAGCTGGAGGACCCTACCCCCGTGGTGGCTCCTTGGACCCTTCACA
TTCAAGTGGCCGAGGATCAGCAGAGGCTGCAGAGGATGATGAGATCCGCATGATCAATGAGTTCCCCCGT
GTGGCCAGTGTGGCCTCCTCTCTGGCTGCCCGTGGCCCTGACTCAGGCATCCAGCAGGATGCAGATGGTC
TGAGTGACACATCCTGCGAACCACCTGCCCCTGACACCTGGTATAAGGGCCGAAAGGCAGGGCTGCTGCT
GCCAGGTGCAGGAGCCACTCTCTACAGAGAGGAGGGGCCCCCAGCCACTGCCACAGCCTTCCTGGGGGGC
TGTGGCCTGAGCCCTGCACCCACTGGGGACTATGGCTTCCCAGCAGATGGCAAGCCATGTGTGGCAGGTG
CGCTGACAGCCATTGTGGCCGGCGAGGAGGAGCTCCGTGGCAGCTATAACTGGGACTACCTGCTGAGCTG
GTGCCCTCAGTTCCAACCACTGGCCAGTGTCTTCACAGAGATCGCTCGGCTCAAGGATGAAGCTCGGCCA
TGTCCCCCAGCTCCCCGTATCGACCCACCACCCCTCATCACTGCCGTGGCCCACCCAGGAGCCAAGTCTG
TGCCCCCCAAGCCAGCAAACACAGCTGCAGCCCGGGCCATCTTCCCACCAGCTTCTCACCGCTCCCCCAT
CAGCCATGAAGGCTCCCTGTCCTCAGCTGCCATGTCCCCCAGCTTCTCACCCTCTCTGTCTCCTCTGGCT
GCTCGCTCACCCGTTGTCTCACCATTTGGGGTGGCCCAGGGTCCCTCAGCCTCAGCACTCAGCGCAGAGT
CTGGCCTGGAGCCACCTGATGACACGGAGCTGCACATCACCGGTGGCTCTGGCATGGTGAGCAAGGGCGA
GGAGGATAACATGGCCATCATCAAGGAGTTCATGCGCTTCAAGGTGCACATGGAGGGCTCCGTGAACGGC
CACGAGTTCGAGATCGAGGGCGAGGGCGAGGGCCGCCCCTACGAGGGCACCCAGACCGCCAAGCTGAAGG
TGACCAAGGGTGGCCCCCTGCCCTTCGCCTGGGACATCCTGTCCCCTCAGTTCATGTACGGCTCCAAGGC
CTACGTGAAGCACCCCGCCGACATCCCCGACTACTTGAAGCTGTCCTTCCCCGAGGGCTTCAAGTGGGAG
CGCGTGATGAACTTCGAGGACGGCGGCGTGGTGACCGTGACCCAGGACTCCTCCCTGCAGGACGGCGAGT
TCATCTACAAGGTGAAGCTGCGCGGCACCAACTTCCCCTCCGACGGCCCCGTAATGCAGAAGAAGACCAT
GGGCTGGGAGGCCTCCTCCGAGCGGATGTACCCCGAGGACGGCGCCCTGAAGGGCGAGATCAAGCAGAGG
CTGAAGCTGAAGGACGGCGGCCACTACGACGCTGAGGTCAAGACCACCTACAAGGCCAAGAAGCCCGTGC
AGCTGCCCGGCGCCTACAACGTCAACATCAAGTTGGACATCACCTCCCACAACGAGGACTACACCATCGT
GGAACAGTACGAACGCGCCGAGGGCCGCCACTCCACCGGCGGCATGGACGAGCTGTACAAGTCTTGACTC
GAGTCTAGAGGGCCCGTTTAAACCCGCTGATCAGCCTCGACTGTGCCTTCTAGTTGCCAGCCATCTGTTG
TTTGCCCCTCCCCCGTGCCTTCCTTGACCCTGGAAGGTGCCACTCCCACTGTCCTTTCCTAATAAAATGA
GGAAATTGCATCGCATTGTCTGAGTAGGTGTCATTCTATTCTGGGGGGTGGGGTGGGGCAGGACAGCAAG
GGGGAGGATTGGGAAGACAATAGCAGGCATGCTGGGGATGCGGTGGGCTCTATGGCTTCTGAGGCGGAAA
GAACCAGCTGGGGCTCTAGGGGGTATCCCC
[124 nt withheld, positions 10951-11074]
C
[91 nt withheld, positions 11076-11166]
A
[49 nt withheld, positions 11168-11216]
CCTTTGACGTTGGAGTCCACGTTCTTT
[37 nt withheld, positions 11244-11280]
ACCCTATCTCGGTCTATTCTTTTGATTTATAAGGGATTTTGCCGATTTCGGCCTATTGGTTAAAAAATGA
GCTGATTTAACAAAAATTTAACGCGAATTAATTCTGTGGAATGTGTGTCAGTTAGGGTGTGGAAAGTCCC
CAGGCTCCCCAGCAGGCAGAAGTATGCAAAGCATGCATCTCAATTAGTCAGCAACCAGGTGTGGAAAGTC
CCCAGGCTCCCCAGCAGGCAGAAGTATGCAAAGCATGCATCTCAATTAGTCAGCAACCATAGTCCCGCCC
CTAACTCCGCCCATCCCGCCCCTAACTCCGCCCAGTTCCGCCCATTCTCCGCCCCATGGCTGACTAATTT
TTTTTATTTATGCAGAGGCCGAGGCCGCCTCTGCCTCTGAGCTATTCCAGAAGTAGTGAGGAGGCTTTTT
TGGAGGCCTAGGCTTTTGCAAAAAGCTCCCGGGAGCTTGTATATCCATTTTCGGATCTGATCAGCACGTG
ATGAAAAAGCCTGAACTCACCGCGACGTCTGTCGAGAAGTTTCTGATCGAAAAGTTCGACAGCGTCTCCG
ACCTGATGCAGCTCTCGGAGGGCGAAGAATCTCGTGCTTTCAGCTTCGATGTAGGAGGGCGTGGATATGT
CCTGCGGGTAAATAGCTGCGCCGATGGTTTCTACAAAGATCGTTATGTTTATCGGCACTTTGCATCGGCC
GCGCTCCCGATTCCGGAAGTGCTTGACATTGGGGAATTCAGCGAGAGCCTGACCTATTGCATCTCCCGCC
GTGCACAGGGTGTCACGTTGCAAGACCTGCCTGAAACCGAACTGCCCGCTGTTCTGCAGCCGGTCGCGGA
GGCCATGGATGCGATCGCTGCGGCCGATCTTAGCCAGACGAGCGGGTTCGGCCCATTCGGACCGCAAGGA
ATCGGTCAATACACTACATGGCGTGATTTCATATGCGCGATTGCTGATCCCCATGTGTATCACTGGCAAA
CTGTGATGGACGACACCGTCAGTGCGTCCGTCGCGCAGGCTCTCGATGAGCTGATGCTTTGGGCCGAGGA
CTGCCCCGAAGTCCGGCACCTCGTGCACGCGGATTTCGGCTCCAACAATGTCCTGACGGACAATGGCCGC
ATAACAGCGGTCATTGACTGGAGCGAGGCGATGTTCGGGGATTCCCAATACGAGGTCGCCAACATCTTCT
TCTGGAGGCCGTGGTTGGCTTGTATGGAGCAGCAGACGCGCTACTTCGAGCGGAGGCATCCGGAGCTTGC
AGGATCGCCGCGGCTCCGGGCGTATATGCTCCGCATTGGTCTTGACCAACTCTATCAGAGCTTGGTTGAC
GGCAATTTCGATGATGCAGCTTGGGCGCAGGGTCGATGCGACGCAATCGTCCGATCCGGAGCCGGGACTG
TCGGGCGTACACAAATCGCCCGCAGAAGCGCGGCCGTCTGGACCGATGGCTGTGTAGAAGTACTCGCCGA
TAGTGGAAACCGACGCCCCAGCACTCGTCCGAGGGCAAAGGAATAGCACGTGCTACGAGATTTCGATTCC
ACCGCCGCCTTCTATGAAAGGTTGGGCTTCGGAATCGTTTTCCGGGACGCCGGCTGGATGATCCTCCAGC
GCGGGGATCTCATGCTGGAGTTCTTCGCCCACCCCAACTTGTTTATTGCAGCTTATAATGGTTACAAATA
AAGCAATAGCATCACAAATTTCACAAATAAAGCATTTTTTTCACTGCATTCTAGTTGTGGTTTGTCCAAA
CTCATCAATGTATCTTATCATGTCTGTATACCGTCGACCTCTAGCTAGAGCTTGGCGTAATCATGGTCAT
AGCTGTTTCCTGTGTGAAATTGTTATCCGCTCACAATTCCACACAACATACGAGCCGGAAGCATAAAGTG
TAAAGCCTGGGGTGCCTAATGAGTGAGCTAACTCACATTAATTGCGTTGCGCTCACTGCCCGCTTTCCAG
TCGGGAAACCTGTCGTGCCAGCTGCATTAATGAATCGGCCAACGCGCGGGGAGAGGCGGTTTGCGTATTG
GGCGCTCTTCCGCTTCCTCGCTCACTGACTCGCTGCGCTCGGTCGTTCGGCTGCGGCGAGCGGTATCAGC
TCACTCAAAGGCGGTAATACGGTTATCCACAGAATCAGGGGATAACGCAGGAAAGAACATGTGAGCAAAA
GGCCAGCAAAAGGCCAGGAACCGTAAAAAGGCCGCGTTGCTGGCGTTTTTCCATAGGCTCCGCCCCCCTG
ACGAGCATCACAAAAATCGACGCTCAAGTCAGAGGTGGCGAAACCCGACAGGACTATAAAGATACCAGGC
GTTTCCCCCTGGAAGCTCCCTCGTGCGCTCTCCTGTTCCGACCCTGCCGCTTACCGGATACCTGTCCGCC
TTTCTCCCTTCGGGAAGCGTGGCGCTTTCTCATAGCTCACGCTGTAGGTATCTCAGTTCGGTGTAGGTCG
TTCGCTCCAAGCTGGGCTGTGTGCACGAACCCCCCGTTCAGCCCGACCGCTGCGCCTTATCCGGTAACTA
TCGTCTTGAGTCCAACCCGGTAAGACACGACTTATCGCCACTGGCAGCAGCCACTGGTAACAGGATTAGC
AGAGCGAGGTATGTAGGCGGTGCTACAGAGTTCTTGAAGTGGTGGCCTAACTACGGCTACACTAGAAGAA
CAGTATTTGGTATCTGCGCTCTGCTGAAGCCAGTTACCTTCGGAAAAAGAGTTGGTAGCTCTTGATCCGG
CAAACAAACCACCGCTGGTAGCGGTTGGTTTTTTGTTTGCAAGCAGCAGATTACGCGCAGAAAAAAAGGA
TCTCAAGAAGATCCTTTGATCTTTTCTACGGGGTCTGACGCTCAGTGGAACGAAAACTCACGTTAAGGGA
TTTTGGTCATGAGATTATCAAAAAGGATCTTCACCTAGATCCTTTTAAATTAAAAATGAAGTTTTAAATC
AATCTAAAGTATATATGAGTAAACTTGGTCTGACAGTTACCAATGCTTAATCAGTGAGGCACCTATCTCA
GCGATCTGTCTATTTCGTTCATCCATAGTTGCCTGACTCCCCGTCGTGTAGATAACTACGATACGGGAGG
GCTTACCATCTGGCCCCAGTGCTGCAATGATACCGCGAGACCCACGCTCACCGGCTCCAGATTTATCAGC
AATAAACCAGCCAGCCGGAAGGGCCGAGCGCAGAAGTGGTCCTGCAACTTTATCCGCCTCCATCCAGTCT
ATTAATTGTTGCCGGGAAGCTAGAGTAAGTAGTTCGCCAGTTAATAGTTTGCGCAACGTTGTTGCCATTG
CTACAGGCATCGTGGTGTCACGCTCGTCGTTTGGTATGGCTTCATTCAGCTCCGGTTCCCAACGATCAAG
GCGAGTTACATGATCCCCCATGTTGTGCAAAAAAGCGGTTAGCTCCTTCGGTCCTCCGATCGTTGTCAGA
AGTAAGTTGGCCGCAGTGTTATCACTCATGGTTATGGCAGCACTGCATAATTCTCTTACTGTCATGCCAT
CCGTAAGATGCTTTTCTGTGACTGGTGAGTACTCAACCAAGTCATTCTGAGAATAGTGTATGCGGCGACC
GAGTTGCTCTTGCCCGGCGTCAATACGGGATAATACCGCGCCACATAGCAGAACTTTAAAAGTGCTCATC
ATTGGAAAACGTTCTTCGGGGCGAAAACTCTCAAGGATCTTACCGCTGTTGAGATCCAGTTCGATGTAAC
CCACTCGTGCACCCAACTGATCTTCAGCATCTTTTACTTTCACCAGCGTTTCTGGGTGAGCAAAAACAGG
AAGGCAAAATGCCGCAAAAAAGGGAATAAGGGCGACACGGAAATGTTGAATACTCATACTCTTCCTTTTT
CAATATTATTGAAGCATTTATCAGGGTTATTGTCTCATGAGCGGATACATATTTGAATGTATTTAGAAAA
ATAAACAAATAGGGGTTCCGCGCACATTTCCCCGAAAAGTGCCACCTGACGTCGACGGATCGGGAGATCT
CCCGATCCCCTATGGTGCACTCTCAGTACAATCTGCTCTGATGCCGCATAGTTAAGCCAGTATCTGCTCC
CTGCTTGTGTGTTGGAGGTCGCTGAGTAGTGCGCGAGCAAAATTTAAGCTACAACAAGGCAAGGCTTGAC
CGACAATTGCATGAAGAATCTGCTTAGGGTTAGGCGTTTTGCGCTGCTTCGCGATGTACGGGCCAGATAT
ACGCGTTGACATTGATTATTGACTAGTTATTAATAGTAATCAATTACGGGGTCATTAGTTCATAGCCCAT
ATATGGAGTTCCGCGTTACATAACTTACGGTAAATGGCCCGCCTGGCTGACCGCCCAACGACCCCCGCCC
ATTGACGTCAATAATGACGTATGTTCCCATAGTAACGCCAATAGGGACTTTCCATTGACGTCAATGGGTG
GAGTATTTACGGTAAACTGCCCACTTGGCAGTACATCAAGTGTATCATATGCCAAGTACGCCCCCTATTG
ACGTCAATGACGGTAAATGGCCCGCCTGGCATTATGCCCAGTACATGACCTTATGGGACTTTCCTACTTG
GCAGTACATCTACGTATTAGTCATCGCTATTACCATGGTGATGCGGTTTTGGCAGTACATCAATGGGCGT
GGATAGCGGTTTGACTCACGGGGATTTCCAAGTCTCCACCCCATTGACGTCAATGGGAGTTTGTTTTGGC
ACCAAAATCAACGGGACTTTCCAAAATGTCGTAACAACTCCGCCCCATTGACGCAAATGGGCGGTAGGCG
TGTACGGTGGGAGGTCTATATAAGCAGAGCTCTCCCTATCAGTGATAGAGATCTCCCTATCAGTGATAGA
GATCGTCGACGAGCTCGTTTAGTGAACCGTCAGATCGCCTGGAGACGCCATCCACGCTGTTTTGACCTCC
ATAGAAGACACCGGGACCGATCCAGCCTCCGGACTCTAGCGTTTAAACTTAAGCTTGGTACCGC
Features (pLannotate 1.2.2; 22 found; start..end, strand, type, name):
     15..9908    +  CDS            DCHS1: PCD16_HUMAN - Also known as CDH19, CDH25, FIB1, KIAA1773, PCDH16. Experimental evidence at protein level: Swiss-Prot protein existence level 1. Calcium-dependent cell-adhesion protein. Mediates functions in neuroprogenitor cell proliferation and differentiation. In the heart, has a critical role for proper morphogenesis of the mitral valve, acting in the regulation of cell migration involved in valve formation (PubMed:26258302). From Homo sapiens (Human).
   9924..10631   +  CDS            mCherry: mCherry is a basic (constitutively fluorescent) red fluorescent protein published in 2004, derived from Discosoma sp.. It is reported to be a very rapidly-maturing monomer with low acid sensitivity.
  10681..10905   +  polyA_signal   bGH poly(A) signal: bovine growth hormone polyadenylation signal
  10909..10930   +  promoter       SV40 promoter (fragment): SV40 enhancer and early promoter
  10951..11379   +  rep_origin     f1 ori (sequence partly withheld): f1 bacteriophage origin of replication; arrow indicates direction of (+) strand synthesis
  11393..11722   +  promoter       SV40 promoter: SV40 enhancer and early promoter
  11771..12796   +  CDS            HygR: aminoglycoside phosphotransferase from E. coli; aph(4)-Ia; confers resistance to hygromycin
  12806..12931   +  CDS            ble (fragment): BLE_KLEPN - Experimental evidence at protein level: Swiss-Prot protein existence level 1. Binding protein with a strong affinity to the bleomycin family of antibiotics. Binds to CL990; an antimitotic-antibiotic compound. From Klebsiella pneumoniae.
  12926..13047   +  polyA_signal   SV40 poly(A) signal: SV40 polyadenylation signal
  13118..13140   -  protein_bind   lac operator (fragment): The lac repressor binds to the lac operator to inhibit transcription in E. coli. This inhibition can be relieved by adding lactose or isopropyl-β-D-thiogalactopyranoside (IPTG). lac repressor encoded by lacI
  13144..13174   -  promoter       lac promoter: promoter for the E. coli lac operon
  13189..13210   -  protein_bind   CAP binding site: CAP binding activates transcription in the presence of cAMP. E. coli catabolite activator protein
  13223..13315   -  CDS            lacI (fragment): lac repressor; lacI; The lac repressor binds to the lac operator to inhibit transcription in E. coli. This inhibition can be relieved by adding lactose or isopropyl-β-D-thiogalactopyranoside (IPTG).
  13498..14086   -  rep_origin     ori: high-copy-number ColE1/pMB1/pBR322/pUC origin of replication
  14257..15117   -  CDS            AmpR: β-lactamase; bla; confers resistance to ampicillin, carbenicillin, and related antibiotics
  15118..15222   -  promoter       AmpR promoter: bla
  15281..15333   -  misc_feature   bom (fragment): basis of mobility region from pBR322
  15488..15867   +  enhancer       CMV enhancer: human cytomegalovirus immediate early enhancer
  15868..16071   +  promoter       CMV promoter: human cytomegalovirus (CMV) immediate early promoter
  16073..16092   +  promoter       PLtetO-1 promoter (fragment): modified phage lambda PL promoter with tet operator sites (Lutz and Bujard, 1997)
  16094..16113   +  promoter       PLtetO-1 promoter (fragment): modified phage lambda PL promoter with tet operator sites (Lutz and Bujard, 1997)
  16121..16154   +  promoter       TRE3GV promoter (fragment): 3rd-generation Tet-responsive promoter that can be activated by binding of Tet-On® 3G, optimized for retroviral and lentiviral vectors
