>Addgene plasmid #112855 | pcDNA5-T/O-Ds1-mCherry | addgene full sequence | sequence record 218418 | Addgene NGS Result
GACATTGATTATTGACTAGTTATTAATAGTAATCAATTACGGGGTCATTAGTTCATAGCCCATATATGGA
GTTCCGCGTTACATAACTTACGGTAAATGGCCCGCCTGGCTGACCGCCCAACGACCCCCGCCCATTGACG
TCAATAATGACGTATGTTCCCATAGTAACGCCAATAGGGACTTTCCATTGACGTCAATGGGTGGAGTATT
TACGGTAAACTGCCCACTTGGCAGTACATCAAGTGTATCATATGCCAAGTACGCCCCCTATTGACGTCAA
TGACGGTAAATGGCCCGCCTGGCATTATGCCCAGTACATGACCTTATGGGACTTTCCTACTTGGCAGTAC
ATCTACGTATTAGTCATCGCTATTACCATGGTGATGCGGTTTTGGCAGTACATCAATGGGCGTGGATAGC
GGTTTGACTCACGGGGATTTCCAAGTCTCCACCCCATTGACGTCAATGGGAGTTTGTTTTGGCACCAAAA
TCAACGGGACTTTCCAAAATGTCGTAACAACTCCGCCCCATTGACGCAAATGGGCGGTAGGCGTGTACGG
TGGGAGGTCTATATAAGCAGAGCTCTCCCTATCAGTGATAGAGATCTCCCTATCAGTGATAGAGATCGTC
GACGAGCTCGTTTAGTGAACCGTCAGATCGCCTGGAGACGCCATCCACGCTGTTTTGACCTCCATAGAAG
ACACCGGGACCGATCCAGCCTCCGGACTCTAGCGTTTAAACTTAAGCTTGGTACCGAGCTCGGATCCGCG
GCCGCTCGCCACCATGCAGAAGGAGCTGGGCATTGTGCCTTCCTGCCCTGGCATGAAGAGCCCCAGGCCC
CACCTCCTGCTACCATTGCTGCTGCTGCTGCTGCTGCTGCTGGGGGCTGGGGTGCCAGGTGCCTGGGGTC
AGGCTGGGAGCCTGGACTTGCAGATTGATGAGGAGCAGCCAGCGGGTACACTGATTGGCGACATCAGTGC
GGGGCTTCCGGCAGGCACGGCAGCTCCTCTCATGTACTTCATCTCTGCCCAAGAGGGCAGCGGCGTGGGC
ACAGACCTGGCCATTGACGAACACAGTGGGGTCGTCCGTACAGCCCGTGTCTTGGACCGTGAGCAGCGGG
ACCGCTACCGCTTCACTGCAGTCACTCCTGATGGTGCCACCGTAGAAGTTACAGTGCGAGTGGCTGACAT
CAACGACCATGCTCCAGCCTTCCCACAGGCTCGGGCTGCCCTGCAGGTACCTGAGCATACAGCTTTTGGC
ACCCGCTACCCACTGGAGCCTGCTCGTGATGCAGATGCTGGGCGTCTGGGAACCCAGGGCTATGCGCTAT
CTGGTGATGGGGCTGGAGAGACCTTCCGGCTGGAGACACGCCCCGGTCCAGATGGGACTCCAGTACCTGA
GCTGGTAGTTACTGGGGAACTGGACCGAGAGAACCGCTCACACTATATGCTACAGCTGGAGGCCTATGAT
GGTGGTTCACCCCCCCGGAGGGCCCAGGCCCTGCTGGACGTGACACTGCTGGACATCAATGACCATGCCC
CGGCTTTCAATCAGAGCCGCTACCATGCTGTGGTGTCTGAGAGCCTGGCCCCTGGCAGTCCTGTCTTGCA
GGTGTTCGCATCTGATGCCGATGCTGGTGTCAATGGGGCTGTGACTTACGAGATCAACCGGAGGCAGAGC
GAGGGTGATGGACCCTTCTCCATCGACGCACACACGGGGCTGCTGCAGTTAGAGCGGCCACTGGACTTTG
AGCAGCGGCGGGTCCATGAACTGGTGGTGCAAGCACGAGATGGTGGGGCTCACCCTGAGCTGGGCTCGGC
CTTTGTGACTGTGCATGTGCGAGATGCCAATGACAATCAGCCCTCCATGACTGTCATCTTTCTCAGTGCA
GATGGCTCCCCCCAAGTGTCTGAGGCCGCCCCACCTGGACAGCTCGTTGCTCGCATCTCTGTGTCAGACC
CAGATGATGGTGACTTTGCCCATGTCAATGTGTCCCTGGAAGGTGGAGAGGGCCACTTTGCCCTAAGCAC
CCAAGACAGCGTCATCTATCTGGTGTGTGTGGCTCGGCGGCTGGATCGAGAGGAGAGGGATGCCTATAAC
TTGAGGGTTACAGCCACAGACTCAGGCTCACCTCCACTGCGGGCTGAGGCTGCCTTTGTGCTGCACGTCA
CTGATGTCAACGACAATGCACCTGCCTTTGACCGCCAGCTCTACCGACCTGAGCCCCTGCCTGAGGTTGC
GCTGCCTGGCAGCTTTGTAGTGCGGGTGACTGCTCGGGATCCTGACCAAGGCACCAATGGTCAGGTCACT
TATAGCCTAGCCCCTGGCGCCCACACCCACTGGTTCTCCATTGACCCCACCTCAGGCATTATCACTACGG
CTGCCTCACTGGACTATGAGTTGGAACCTCAGCCACAGCTGATTGTGGTGGCCACAGATGGTGGCCTGCC
CCCTCTAGCCTCCTCTGCCACAGTTAGCGTGGCCCTGCAAGATGTGAATGATAATGAGCCCCAATTCCAG
AGGACTTTCTACAATGCCTCACTGCCTGAGGGCACCCAGCCTGGAACTTGCTTCCTGCAGGTGACAGCCA
CAGACGCGGATAGTGGCCCATTTGGCCTCCTCTCCTATTCCTTGGGTGCTGGACTTGGGTCCTCCGGATC
TCCCCCATTCCGCATTGATGCCCATAGCGGTGATGTGTGCACAACCCGGACCCTGGACCGTGACCAGGGG
CCCTCAAGCTTTGACTTCACAGTGACAGCTGTGGATGGGGGAGGCCTCAAGTCCATGGTATATGTGAAGG
TGTTTCTGTCAGACGAGAATGACAACCCTCCTCAGTTTTATCCACGGGAGTATGCTGCCAGTATAAGTGC
CCAGAGTCCACCAGGCACAGCTGTGCTGAGGTTGCGTGCCCATGACCCTGACCAGGGATCCCATGGGCGA
CTCTCCTACCATATCCTGGCTGGCAACAGCCCCCCACTTTTTACCTTGGATGAGCAATCAGGGCTGTTGA
CAGTAGCCTGGCCCTTGGCCAGACGGGCCAATTCTGTGGTGCAGCTGGAGATTGGGGCTGAGGACGGAGG
TGGCCTACAGGCAGAACCCAGTGCCCGAGTGGACATCAGCATTGTGCCTGGAACCCCCACACCACCCATA
TTTGAGCAACTACAGTATGTTTTTTCTGTGCCAGAGGATGTGGCACCAGGCACCAGTGTGGGCATAGTCC
AGGCACACAACCCACCAGGTCGCTTGGCACCTGTGACCCTTTCCCTATCAGGTGGGGATCCCCGAGGACT
CTTCTCCCTAGATGCGGTATCAGGACTGTTGCAAACACTTCGCCCTCTGGACCGGGAGCTACTGGGACCA
GTGTTGGAGCTGGAGGTGCGAGCAGGCAGTGGAGTGCCCCCAGCTTTCGCTGTAGCTCGGGTGCGTGTGC
TGCTGGATGATGTGAATGACAACTCCCCTGCCTTTCCTGCACCTGAAGACACGGTATTGCTACCACCAAA
CACTGCCCCAGGGACTCCCATCTATACACTGCGGGCTCTTGACCCCGACTCAGGTGTTAACAGTCGAGTC
ACCTTTACCCTGCTTGCTGGGGGTGGTGGAGCCTTCACCGTGGACCCCACCACAGGCCATGTACGGCTTA
TGAGGCCTCTGGGGCCCTCAGGAGGGCCAGCCCATGAGCTGGAGCTGGAGGCCCGGGATGGGGGCTCCCC
ACCACGCACCAGCCACTTTCGACTACGGGTGGTGGTACAGGATGTGGGAACCCGTGGGCTGGCTCCCCGA
TTCAACAGCCCTACCTACCGTGTGGACCTGCCCTCAGGCACCACTGCTGGAACTCAGGTCCTGCAAGTGC
AGGCCCAAGCACCAGATGGGGGCCCTATCACCTATCACCTTGCAGCAGAGGGAGCAAGTAGCCCCTTTGG
CCTGGAGCCACAGAGTGGGTGGCTATGGGTGCGGGCAGCACTAGACCGTGAGGCCCAGGAATTGTACATA
CTGAAGGTAATGGCAGTGTCTGGGTCCAAAGCTGAGTTGGGGCAGCAGACAGGCACAGCCACCGTGAGGG
TCAGCATCCTCAACCAGAATGAACACAGTCCCCGCTTGTCTGAGGATCCCACCTTCCTGGCTGTGGCTGA
GAACCAGCCCCCAGGGACCAGCGTGGGCCGAGTCTTTGCCACTGACCGAGACTCAGGACCCAATGGACGT
CTGACCTACAGCCTGCAACAGCTGTCTGAAGACAGCAAGGCCTTCCGCATCCACCCCCAGACTGGAGAAG
TGACCACACTCCAAACCCTGGACCGTGAGCAGCAGAGCAGCTATCAGCTCCTGGTGCAGGTGCAGGATGG
AGGGAGCCCACCCCGCAGCACCACAGGCACTGTGCATGTTGCAGTGCTTGACCTCAACGACAACAGCCCC
ACGTTCCTGCAGGCTTCAGGAGCTGCTGGTGGGGGCCTCCCTATACAGGTACCAGACCGCGTGCCTCCAG
GAACACTGGTGACGACTCTGCAGGCGAAGGATCCAGATGAGGGGGAGAATGGGACCATCTTGTACACGCT
AACTGGTCCTGGCTCAGAGCTTTTCTCTCTGCACCCTCACTCAGGGGAGCTGCTCACTGCAGCTCCCCTG
ATCCGAGCAGAGCGGCCCCACTATGTGCTGACACTGAGTGCTCATGACCAAGGCAGCCCTCCTCGAAGTG
CCAGCCTCCAGCTGCTGGTGCAGGTGCTTCCCTCAGCTCGCTTGGCCGAGCCGCCCCCAGATCTCGCAGA
GCGGGACCCAGCGGCACCAGTGCCTGTCGTGCTGACGGTGACAGCAGCTGAGGGACTGCGGCCCGGCTCT
CTGTTGGGCTCGGTGGCAGCGCCAGAGCCCGCGGGTGTGGGTGCACTCACCTACACACTGGTGGGCGGTG
CCGATCCCGAGGGCACCTTCGCGCTGGATGCGGCCTCAGGGCGCTTGTACCTGGCGCGGCCCCTGGACTT
CGAAGCTGGCCCGCCGTGGCGCGCGCTCACGGTACGCGCTGAGGGGCCGGGAGGCGCGGGCGCGCGGCTG
CTGCGAGTGCAGGTGCAAGTGCAGGACGAGAATGAGCATGCGCCCGCCTTTGCGCGCGACCCGCTGGCGC
TGGCGCTGCCAGAGAACCCGGAGCCCGGCGCAGCGCTGTACACTTTCCGCGCGTCGGACGCCGACGGCCC
CGGCCCCAATAGCGACGTGCGCTACCGCCTGCTGCGCCAGGAGCCGCCCGTGCCGGCGCTTCGCCTGGAC
GCGCGCACCGGGGCGCTCAGCGCTCCGCGCGGCCTGGACCGAGAGACCACTCCCGCGCTGCTGCTGCTGG
TGGAAGCCACCGACCGGCCCGCCAACGCCAGCCGCCGTCGTGCAGCGCGCGTTTCAGCGCGCGTCTTCGT
CACGGATGAGAATGACAACGCGCCTGTCTTCGCCTCGCCGTCACGCGTGCGCCTCCCAGAGGACCAGCCG
CCTGGGCCCGCGGCCCTGCACGTGGTAGCCCGGGACCCGGATCTGGGCGAGGCTGCACGCGTGTCCTATC
GGCTGGCATCTGGCGGGGACGGCCACTTCCGGCTGCACTCAAGCACTGGAGCGCTGTCCGTGGTGCGGCC
GTTGGACCGCGAACAACGAGCTGAGCACGTACTGACAGTGGTGGCCTCAGACCACGGCTCCCCGCCGCGC
TCGGCCACGCAGGTCCTGACCGTCAGTGTCGCTGACGTCAACGACGAGGCGCCTACTTTCCAGCAGCAGG
AGTACAGCGTCCTCTTGCGTGAGAACAACCCTCCTGGCACATCTCTGCTCACCCTGCGAGCAACCGACCC
CGACGTGGGGGCCAACGGGCAAGTGACTTATGGAGGCGTCTCTAGCGAAAGCTTTTCTCTGGATCCTGAC
ACTGGTGTTCTCACGACTCTTCGGGCCCTGGATCGAGAGGAACAGGAGGAGATCAACCTGACAGTGTATG
CCCAGGACAGGGGCTCACCTCCTCAGTTAACGCATGTCACTGTTCGAGTGGCTGTGGAGGATGAGAATGA
CCATGCACCAACCTTTGGGAGTGCCCATCTCTCTCTGGAGGTGCCTGAGGGCCAGGACCCCCAGACCCTT
ACCATGCTTCGGGCCTCTGATCCAGATGTGGGAGCCAATGGGCAGTTGCAGTACCGCATCCTAGATGGGG
ACCCATCAGGAGCCTTTGTCCTAGACCTTGCTTCTGGAGAGTTTGGCACCATGCGGCCACTAGACAGAGA
AGTGGAGCCAGCTTTCCAGCTGAGGATAGAGGCCCGGGATGGAGGCCAGCCAGCTCTCAGTGCCACGCTG
CTTTTGACAGTGACAGTGCTGGATGCCAATGACCATGCTCCAGCCTTTCCTGTGCCTGCCTACTCGGTGG
AGGTGCCGGAGGATGTGCCTGCAGGGACCCTGCTGCTGCAGCTACAGGCTCATGACCCTGATGCTGGAGC
TAATGGCCATGTGACCTACTACCTGGGCGCCGGTACAGCAGGAGCCTTCCTGCTGGAGCCCAGCTCTGGA
GAACTGCGCACAGCTGCAGCCTTGGACAGAGAACAGTGTCCCAGCTACACCTTTTCTGTGAGTGCAGTGG
ATGGTGCAGCTGCTGGGCCCCTAAGCACCACAGTGTCTGTCACCATCATGGTGCGCGATGTCAATGACCA
TGCACCCACCTTCCCCACCAGTCCTCTGCGCCTACGTCTGCCCCGCCCAGGCCCCAGCTTCAGTACCCCA
ACCCTGGCTCTGGCCACACTGAGAGCTGAAGATCGTGATGCTGGTGCCAATGCTTCCATTCTGTACCGGC
TGGCAGGCACACCACCTCCTGGCACTACTGTGGACTCTTACACTGGTGAAATCCGCGTGGCCCGCTCTCC
TGTAGCTCTAGGCCCCCGAGATCGTGTCCTCTTCATTGTGGCCACTGATCTTGGCCGTCCAGCTCGCTCT
GCCACTGGTGTGATCATTGTTGGACTGCAGGGGGAAGCTGAGCGTGGACCCCGCTTTCCCCGGGCTAGCA
GTGAGGCTACGATTCGTGAGAATGCGCCCCCAGGGACTCCTATTGTCTCCCCCAGGGCCGTCCATGCAGG
AGGCACAAATGGACCCATCACCTACAGCATTCTCAGTGGGAATGAGAAAGGGACATTCTCCATCCAGCCT
AGTACAGGTGCCATCACAGTTCGCTCAGCAGAGGGGCTAGACTTCGAGGTGAGTCCACGGCTGCGACTGG
TGCTGCAGGCAGAGAGTGGAGGAGCCTTTGCCTTCACTGTGCTGACCCTGACCCTGCAAGATGCCAACGA
CAATGCTCCCCGTTTCCTGCGGCCCCATTATGTGGCCTTCCTTCCTGAGTCCCGGCCCTTGGAGGGGCCC
CTGCTGCAGGTGGAGGCGGATGACCTGGATCAAGGCTCTGGAGGACAGATTTCCTACAGTCTGGCTGCAT
CCCAGCCGGCACGTGGATTGTTCCACGTAGACCCAACCACAGGCACTATCACTACCACAGCCATCCTGGA
CCGTGAGATCTGGGCTGAAACACGGTTGGTGCTGATGGCCACAGACAGAGGGAGCCCAGCCCTGGTGGGC
TCAGCTACCTTGACGGTGATGGTCATCGACACCAATGACAATCGCCCCACCATCCCCCAACCCTGGGAGC
TCCGAGTGTCAGAAGATGCGTTATTGGGCTCAGAGATTGCACAGGTAACAGGGAATGATGTGGACTCAGG
ACCCGTGCTGTGGTATGTGCTAAGCCCATCTGGGCCCCAGGATCCCTTCAGTGTTGGCCGCTATGGAGGC
CGTGTCTCCCTCACGGGGCCCCTGGACTTTGAGCAGTGTGACCGCTACCAGCTGCAGCTGCTGGCACATG
ATGGGCCTCATGAGGGCCGTGCCAACCTCACAGTGCTTGTGGAGGATGTCAATGACAATGCACCTGCCTT
CTCACAGAGCCTCTACCAGGTAATGCTGCTTGAGCACACACCCCCAGGCAGTGCCATTCTCTCCGTCTCT
GCCACTGATCGGGACTCAGGTGCCAACGGTCACATTTCCTACCACCTGGCTTCCCCTGCCGATGGCTTCA
GTGTTGACCCCAACAATGGGACCCTGTTCACAATAGTGGGAACAGTGGCCTTGGGCCATGACGGGTCAGG
AGCAGTGGATGTGGTGCTGGAAGCACGAGACCACGGGGCTCCAGGCCGGGCAGCACGAGCCACAGTGCAC
GTGCAGCTGCAGGACCAGAACGACCACGCCCCGAGCTTCACATTGTCACACTACCGTGTGGCTGTGACTG
AAGACCTGCCCCCTGGCTCCACTCTGCTCACCCTGGAGGCTACAGATGCTGATGGAAGCCGCAGCCATGC
CGCTGTGGACTACAGCATCATCAGTGGCAACTGGGGCCGAGTCTTCCAGCTGGAACCCAGGCTGGCTGAG
GCTGGGGAGAGTGCTGGACCAGGCCCCCGGGCACTGGGCTGCCTGGTGTTGCTTGAACCTCTAGACTTTG
AAAGCCTGACACAGTACAATCTAACAGTGGCTGCAGCTGACCGTGGGCAGCCACCCCAAAGCTCAGTCGT
GCCAGTCACTGTCACTGTACTAGATGTCAATGACAACCCACCTGTCTTTACCCGAGCATCCTACCGTGTG
ACAGTACCTGAGGACACACCTGTTGGAGCTGAGCTGCTGCATGTAGAGGCCTCTGACGCTGACCCTGGCC
CTCATGGCCTCGTGCGTTTCACTGTCAGCTCAGGCGACCCATCAGGGCTCTTTGAGCTGGATGAGAGCTC
AGGCACCTTGCGACTGGCCCATGCCCTGGACTGTGAGACCCAGGCTCGACATCAGCTTGTAGTACAGGCT
GCTGACCCTGCTGGTGCACACTTTGCTTTGGCACCAGTGACAATTGAGGTCCAGGATGTGAATGATCATG
GCCCAGCCTTCCCACTGAACTTACTCAGCACCAGCGTGGCCGAGAATCAGCCTCCAGGCACTCTCGTGAC
CACTCTGCATGCAATCGACGGGGATGCTGGGGCTTTTGGGAGGCTCCGTTACAGCCTGTTGGAGGCTGGG
CCAGGACCTGAGGGCCGTGAGGCATTTGCACTGAACAGCTCAACAGGGGAGTTGCGTGCGCGAGTGCCCT
TTGACTATGAGCACACAGAAAGCTTCCGGCTGCTGGTGGGTGCTGCTGATGCTGGGAATCTCTCAGCCTC
TGTCACCGTGTCGGTGCTAGTGACTGGAGAGGATGAGTATGACCCTGTATTTCTGGCACCAGCTTTCCAC
TTCCAAGTGCCCGAAGGTGCCCGGCGTGGCCACAGCTTGGGTCACGTGCAGGCCACAGATGAGGATGGGG
GTGCCGATGGCCTGGTTCTGTATTCCCTTGCCACCTCTTCCCCCTATTTTGGTATTAACCAGACTACAGG
AGCCCTGTACCTGCGGGTGGACAGTCGGGCACCAGGCAGCGGAACAGCCACCTCTGGGGGTGGGGGCCGG
ACCCGGCGGGAAGCACCACGGGAGCTGAGGCTGGAGGTGATAGCACGGGGGCCTCTGCCTGGTTCCCGGA
GTGCCACAGTGCCTGTGACCGTGGATATCACCCACACCGCACTGGGCCTGGCACCTGACCTCAACCTGCT
ATTAGTAGGGGCCGTGGCAGCCTCCTTGGGAGTTGTGGTGGTGCTTGCACTGGCAGCCCTGGTCCTAGGA
CTTGTTCGGGCCCGTAGCCGCAAGGCTGAGGCAGCCCCTGGCCCAATGTCACAGGCAGCACCCCTAGCCA
GTGACTCACTGCAGAAACTGGGCCGGGAGCCACCTAGTCCACCACCCTCTGAGCACCTCTATCACCAGAC
TCTTCCCAGCTATGGTGGGCCAGGAGCTGGAGGACCCTACCCCCGTGGTGGCTCCTTGGACCCTTCACAT
TCAAGTGGCCGAGGATCAGCAGAGGCTGCAGAGGATGATGAGATCCGCATGATCAATGAGTTCCCCCGTG
TGGCCAGTGTGGCCTCCTCTCTGGCTGCCCGTGGCCCTGACTCAGGCATCCAGCAGGATGCAGATGGTCT
GAGTGACACATCCTGCGAACCACCTGCCCCTGACACCTGGTATAAGGGCCGAAAGGCAGGGCTGCTGCTG
CCAGGTGCAGGAGCCACTCTCTACAGAGAGGAGGGGCCCCCAGCCACTGCCACAGCCTTCCTGGGGGGCT
GTGGCCTGAGCCCTGCACCCACTGGGGACTATGGCTTCCCAGCAGATGGCAAGCCATGTGTGGCAGGTGC
GCTGACAGCCATTGTGGCCGGCGAGGAGGAGCTCCGTGGCAGCTATAACTGGGACTACCTGCTGAGCTGG
TGCCCTCAGTTCCAACCACTGGCCAGTGTCTTCACAGAGATCGCTCGGCTCAAGGATGAAGCTCGGCCAT
GTCCCCCAGCTCCCCGTATCGACCCACCACCCCTCATCACTGCCGTGGCCCACCCAGGAGCCAAGTCTGT
GCCCCCCAAGCCAGCAAACACAGCTGCAGCCCGGGCCATCTTCCCACCAGCTTCTCACCGCTCCCCCATC
AGCCATGAAGGCTCCCTGTCCTCAGCTGCCATGTCCCCCAGCTTCTCACCCTCTCTGTCTCCTCTGGCTG
CTCGCTCACCCGTTGTCTCACCATTTGGGGTGGCCCAGGGTCCCTCAGCCTCAGCACTCAGCGCAGAGTC
TGGCCTGGAGCCACCTGATGACACGGAGCTGCACATCACCGGTGGCTCTGGCATGGTGAGCAAGGGCGAG
GAGGATAACATGGCCATCATCAAGGAGTTCATGCGCTTCAAGGTGCACATGGAGGGCTCCGTGAACGGCC
ACGAGTTCGAGATCGAGGGCGAGGGCGAGGGCCGCCCCTACGAGGGCACCCAGACCGCCAAGCTGAAGGT
GACCAAGGGTGGCCCCCTGCCCTTCGCCTGGGACATCCTGTCCCCTCAGTTCATGTACGGCTCCAAGGCC
TACGTGAAGCACCCCGCCGACATTCCCGACTACTTGAAGCTGTCCTTCCCCGAGGGCTTCAAGTGGGAGC
GCGTGATGAACTTCGAGGACGGCGGCGTGGTGACCGTGACCCAGGACTCCTCCCTGCAGGACGGCGAGTT
CATCTACAAGGTGAAGCTGCGCGGCACCAACTTCCCCTCCGACGGCCCCGTAATGCAGAAGAAGACCATG
GGCTGGGAGGCCTCCTCCGAGCGGATGTACCCCGAGGACGGCGCCCTGAAGGGCGAGATCAAGCAGAGGC
TGAAGCTGAAGGACGGCGGCCACTACGACGCTGAGGTCAAGACCACCTACAAGGCCAAGAAGCCCGTGCA
GCTGCCCGGCGCCTACAACGTCAACATCAAGTTGGACATCACCTCCCACAACGAGGACTACACCATCGTG
GAACAGTACGAACGCGCCGAGGGCCGCCACTCCACCGGCGGCATGGACGAGCTGTACAAGTCTTGACTCG
AGTCTAGAGGGCCCGTTTAAACCCGCTGATCAGCCTCGACTGTGCCTTCTAGTTGCCAGCCATCTGTTGT
TTGCCCCTCCCCCGTGCCTTCCTTGACCCTGGAAGGTGCCACTCCCACTGTCCTTTCCTAATAAAATGAG
GAAATTGCATCGCATTGTCTGAGTAGGTGTCATTCTATTCTGGGGGGTGGGGTGGGGCAGGACAGCAAGG
GGGAGGATTGGGAAGACAATAGCAGGCATGCTGGGGATGCGGTGGGCTCTATGGCTTCTGAGGCGGAAAG
AACCAGCTGGGGCTCTAGGGGGTATCCCC
[124 nt withheld, positions 11720-11843]
C
[91 nt withheld, positions 11845-11935]
A
[49 nt withheld, positions 11937-11985]
CCTTTGACGTTGGAGTCCACGTTCTTT
[37 nt withheld, positions 12013-12049]
ACCCTATCTCGGTCTATTCTTTTGATTTATAAGGGATTTTGCCGATTTCGGCCTATTGGTTAAAAAATGA
GCTGATTTAACAAAAATTTAACGCGAATTAATTCTGTGGAATGTGTGTCAGTTAGGGTGTGGAAAGTCCC
CAGGCTCCCCAGCAGGCAGAAGTATGCAAAGCATGCATCTCAATTAGTCAGCAACCAGGTGTGGAAAGTC
CCCAGGCTCCCCAGCAGGCAGAAGTATGCAAAGCATGCATCTCAATTAGTCAGCAACCATAGTCCCGCCC
CTAACTCCGCCCATCCCGCCCCTAACTCCGCCCAGTTCCGCCCATTCTCCGCCCCATGGCTGACTAATTT
TTTTTATTTATGCAGAGGCCGAGGCCGCCTCTGCCTCTGAGCTATTCCAGAAGTAGTGAGGAGGCTTTTT
TGGAGGCCTAGGCTTTTGCAAAAAGCTCCCGGGAGCTTGTATATCCATTTTCGGATCTGATCAGCACGTG
ATGAAAAAGCCTGAACTCACCGCGACGTCTGTCGAGAAGTTTCTGATCGAAAAGTTCGACAGCGTCTCCG
ACCTGATGCAGCTCTCGGAGGGCGAAGAATCTCGTGCTTTCAGCTTCGATGTAGGAGGGCGTGGATATGT
CCTGCGGGTAAATAGCTGCGCCGATGGTTTCTACAAAGATCGTTATGTTTATCGGCACTTTGCATCGGCC
GCGCTCCCGATTCCGGAAGTGCTTGACATTGGGGAATTCAGCGAGAGCCTGACCTATTGCATCTCCCGCC
GTGCACAGGGTGTCACGTTGCAAGACCTGCCTGAAACCGAACTGCCCGCTGTTCTGCAGCCGGTCGCGGA
GGCCATGGATGCGATCGCTGCGGCCGATCTTAGCCAGACGAGCGGGTTCGGCCCATTCGGACCGCAAGGA
ATCGGTCAATACACTACATGGCGTGATTTCATATGCGCGATTGCTGATCCCCATGTGTATCACTGGCAAA
CTGTGATGGACGACACCGTCAGTGCGTCCGTCGCGCAGGCTCTCGATGAGCTGATGCTTTGGGCCGAGGA
CTGCCCCGAAGTCCGGCACCTCGTGCACGCGGATTTCGGCTCCAACAATGTCCTGACGGACAATGGCCGC
ATAACAGCGGTCATTGACTGGAGCGAGGCGATGTTCGGGGATTCCCAATACGAGGTCGCCAACATCTTCT
TCTGGAGGCCGTGGTTGGCTTGTATGGAGCAGCAGACGCGCTACTTCGAGCGGAGGCATCCGGAGCTTGC
AGGATCGCCGCGGCTCCGGGCGTATATGCTCCGCATTGGTCTTGACCAACTCTATCAGAGCTTGGTTGAC
GGCAATTTCGATGATGCAGCTTGGGCGCAGGGTCGATGCGACGCAATCGTCCGATCCGGAGCCGGGACTG
TCGGGCGTACACAAATCGCCCGCAGAAGCGCGGCCGTCTGGACCGATGGCTGTGTAGAAGTACTCGCCGA
TAGTGGAAACCGACGCCCCAGCACTCGTCCGAGGGCAAAGGAATAGCACGTGCTACGAGATTTCGATTCC
ACCGCCGCCTTCTATGAAAGGTTGGGCTTCGGAATCGTTTTCCGGGACGCCGGCTGGATGATCCTCCAGC
GCGGGGATCTCATGCTGGAGTTCTTCGCCCACCCCAACTTGTTTATTGCAGCTTATAATGGTTACAAATA
AAGCAATAGCATCACAAATTTCACAAATAAAGCATTTTTTTCACTGCATTCTAGTTGTGGTTTGTCCAAA
CTCATCAATGTATCTTATCATGTCTGTATACCGTCGACCTCTAGCTAGAGCTTGGCGTAATCATGGTCAT
AGCTGTTTCCTGTGTGAAATTGTTATCCGCTCACAATTCCACACAACATACGAGCCGGAAGCATAAAGTG
TAAAGCCTGGGGTGCCTAATGAGTGAGCTAACTCACATTAATTGCGTTGCGCTCACTGCCCGCTTTCCAG
TCGGGAAACCTGTCGTGCCAGCTGCATTAATGAATCGGCCAACGCGCGGGGAGAGGCGGTTTGCGTATTG
GGCGCTCTTCCGCTTCCTCGCTCACTGACTCGCTGCGCTCGGTCGTTCGGCTGCGGCGAGCGGTATCAGC
TCACTCAAAGGCGGTAATACGGTTATCCACAGAATCAGGGGATAACGCAGGAAAGAACATGTGAGCAAAA
GGCCAGCAAAAGGCCAGGAACCGTAAAAAGGCCGCGTTGCTGGCGTTTTTCCATAGGCTCCGCCCCCCTG
ACGAGCATCACAAAAATCGACGCTCAAGTCAGAGGTGGCGAAACCCGACAGGACTATAAAGATACCAGGC
GTTTCCCCCTGGAAGCTCCCTCGTGCGCTCTCCTGTTCCGACCCTGCCGCTTACCGGATACCTGTCCGCC
TTTCTCCCTTCGGGAAGCGTGGCGCTTTCTCATAGCTCACGCTGTAGGTATCTCAGTTCGGTGTAGGTCG
TTCGCTCCAAGCTGGGCTGTGTGCACGAACCCCCCGTTCAGCCCGACCGCTGCGCCTTATCCGGTAACTA
TCGTCTTGAGTCCAACCCGGTAAGACACGACTTATCGCCACTGGCAGCAGCCACTGGTAACAGGATTAGC
AGAGCGAGGTATGTAGGCGGTGCTACAGAGTTCTTGAAGTGGTGGCCTAACTACGGCTACACTAGAAGAA
CAGTATTTGGTATCTGCGCTCTGCTGAAGCCAGTTACCTTCGGAAAAAGAGTTGGTAGCTCTTGATCCGG
CAAACAAACCACCGCTGGTAGCGGTGGTTTTTTTGTTTGCAAGCAGCAGATTACGCGCAGAAAAAAAGGA
TCTCAAGAAGATCCTTTGATCTTTTCTACGGGGTCTGACGCTCAGTGGAACGAAAACTCACGTTAAGGGA
TTTTGGTCATGAGATTATCAAAAAGGATCTTCACCTAGATCCTTTTAAATTAAAAATGAAGTTTTAAATC
AATCTAAAGTATATATGAGTAAACTTGGTCTGACAGTTACCAATGCTTAATCAGTGAGGCACCTATCTCA
GCGATCTGTCTATTTCGTTCATCCATAGTTGCCTGACTCCCCGTCGTGTAGATAACTACGATACGGGAGG
GCTTACCATCTGGCCCCAGTGCTGCAATGATACCGCGAGACCCACGCTCACCGGCTCCAGATTTATCAGC
AATAAACCAGCCAGCCGGAAGGGCCGAGCGCAGAAGTGGTCCTGCAACTTTATCCGCCTCCATCCAGTCT
ATTAATTGTTGCCGGGAAGCTAGAGTAAGTAGTTCGCCAGTTAATAGTTTGCGCAACGTTGTTGCCATTG
CTACAGGCATCGTGGTGTCACGCTCGTCGTTTGGTATGGCTTCATTCAGCTCCGGTTCCCAACGATCAAG
GCGAGTTACATGATCCCCCATGTTGTGCAAAAAAGCGGTTAGCTCCTTCGGTCCTCCGATCGTTGTCAGA
AGTAAGTTGGCCGCAGTGTTATCACTCATGGTTATGGCAGCACTGCATAATTCTCTTACTGTCATGCCAT
CCGTAAGATGCTTTTCTGTGACTGGTGAGTACTCAACCAAGTCATTCTGAGAATAGTGTATGCGGCGACC
GAGTTGCTCTTGCCCGGCGTCAATACGGGATAATACCGCGCCACATAGCAGAACTTTAAAAGTGCTCATC
ATTGGAAAACGTTCTTCGGGGCGAAAACTCTCAAGGATCTTACCGCTGTTGAGATCCAGTTCGATGTAAC
CCACTCGTGCACCCAACTGATCTTCAGCATCTTTTACTTTCACCAGCGTTTCTGGGTGAGCAAAAACAGG
AAGGCAAAATGCCGCAAAAAAGGGAATAAGGGCGACACGGAAATGTTGAATACTCATACTCTTCCTTTTT
CAATATTATTGAAGCATTTATCAGGGTTATTGTCTCATGAGCGGATACATATTTGAATGTATTTAGAAAA
ATAAACAAATAGGGGTTCCGCGCACATTTCCCCGAAAAGTGCCACCTGACGTCGACGGATCGGGAGATCT
CCCGATCCCCTATGGTGCACTCTCAGTACAATCTGCTCTGATGCCGCATAGTTAAGCCAGTATCTGCTCC
CTGCTTGTGTGTTGGAGGTCGCTGAGTAGTGCGCGAGCAAAATTTAAGCTACAACAAGGCAAGGCTTGAC
CGACAATTGCATGAAGAATCTGCTTAGGGTTAGGCGTTTTGCGCTGCTTCGCGATGTACGGGCCAGATAT
ACGCGTT
Features (pLannotate 1.2.2; 22 found; start..end, strand, type, name):
      1..380     +  enhancer       CMV enhancer: human cytomegalovirus immediate early enhancer
    381..584     +  promoter       CMV promoter: human cytomegalovirus (CMV) immediate early promoter
    586..605     +  promoter       PLtetO-1 promoter (fragment): modified phage lambda PL promoter with tet operator sites (Lutz and Bujard, 1997)
    607..626     +  promoter       PLtetO-1 promoter (fragment): modified phage lambda PL promoter with tet operator sites (Lutz and Bujard, 1997)
    634..667     +  promoter       TRE3GV promoter (fragment): 3rd-generation Tet-responsive promoter that can be activated by binding of Tet-On® 3G, optimized for retroviral and lentiviral vectors
    784..10677   +  CDS            DCHS1: PCD16_HUMAN - Also known as CDH19, CDH25, FIB1, KIAA1773, PCDH16. Experimental evidence at protein level: Swiss-Prot protein existence level 1. Calcium-dependent cell-adhesion protein. Mediates functions in neuroprogenitor cell proliferation and differentiation. In the heart, has a critical role for proper morphogenesis of the mitral valve, acting in the regulation of cell migration involved in valve formation (PubMed:26258302). From Homo sapiens (Human).
  10693..11400   +  CDS            mCherry: mCherry is a basic (constitutively fluorescent) red fluorescent protein published in 2004, derived from Discosoma sp.. It is reported to be a very rapidly-maturing monomer with low acid sensitivity.
  11450..11674   +  polyA_signal   bGH poly(A) signal: bovine growth hormone polyadenylation signal
  11678..11699   +  promoter       SV40 promoter (fragment): SV40 enhancer and early promoter
  11720..12148   +  rep_origin     f1 ori (sequence partly withheld): f1 bacteriophage origin of replication; arrow indicates direction of (+) strand synthesis
  12162..12491   +  promoter       SV40 promoter: SV40 enhancer and early promoter
  12540..13565   +  CDS            HygR: aminoglycoside phosphotransferase from E. coli; aph(4)-Ia; confers resistance to hygromycin
  13575..13700   +  CDS            ble (fragment): BLE_KLEPN - Experimental evidence at protein level: Swiss-Prot protein existence level 1. Binding protein with a strong affinity to the bleomycin family of antibiotics. Binds to CL990; an antimitotic-antibiotic compound. From Klebsiella pneumoniae.
  13695..13816   +  polyA_signal   SV40 poly(A) signal: SV40 polyadenylation signal
  13887..13909   -  protein_bind   lac operator (fragment): The lac repressor binds to the lac operator to inhibit transcription in E. coli. This inhibition can be relieved by adding lactose or isopropyl-β-D-thiogalactopyranoside (IPTG). lac repressor encoded by lacI
  13913..13943   -  promoter       lac promoter: promoter for the E. coli lac operon
  13958..13979   -  protein_bind   CAP binding site: CAP binding activates transcription in the presence of cAMP. E. coli catabolite activator protein
  13992..14084   -  CDS            lacI (fragment): lac repressor; lacI; The lac repressor binds to the lac operator to inhibit transcription in E. coli. This inhibition can be relieved by adding lactose or isopropyl-β-D-thiogalactopyranoside (IPTG).
  14267..14855   -  rep_origin     ori: high-copy-number ColE1/pMB1/pBR322/pUC origin of replication
  15026..15886   -  CDS            AmpR: β-lactamase; bla; confers resistance to ampicillin, carbenicillin, and related antibiotics
  15887..15991   -  promoter       AmpR promoter: bla
  16050..16102   -  misc_feature   bom (fragment): basis of mobility region from pBR322
