[The description below was written by a language model from this plasmid's Addgene catalogue record and pLannotate feature annotations shown in this document.]
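Description:
pcDNA5-T/O-Ds1-mCherry is a mammalian expression plasmid of roughly 16.2 kb built on the pcDNA5/TO backbone, designed for doxycycline-inducible production of human Dachsous-1 (DCHS1, a very large calcium-dependent cadherin-related adhesion protein) fused at its C terminus to the red fluorescent protein mCherry. It is maintained in E. coli through a high-copy ColE1/pUC-type origin with ampicillin resistance (AmpR under its own bla promoter), and it also carries an f1 origin. For stable mammalian lines, an SV40 early promoter drives a hygromycin resistance gene terminated by an SV40 polyadenylation signal.

The expression cassette consists of the CMV immediate-early enhancer and promoter followed directly by two short tet operator matches (annotated as PLtetO-1 fragments, with an adjacent short TRE-like fragment), then the approximately 9.9 kb DCHS1 coding sequence, a short junction, mCherry, and the bovine growth hormone polyadenylation signal. This CMV/TetO2 arrangement works by repression rather than transactivation: in cells that express the Tet repressor, the repressor occupies the operators and silences the CMV promoter, and adding doxycycline or tetracycline releases it to allow transcription. The plasmid does not encode the repressor, so it has to be supplied by the host cell line. The insert was cloned between NotI and AgeI sites. The depositor's sequence and the repository's sequencing result show the same features in the same order, differing only in numbering origin and by about a dozen nucleotides in length. The construct suits controlled expression and live imaging of Ds1 localisation at cell boundaries, consistent with the associated work on a synthetic planar cell polarity system involving Fat4–Ds1 complexes.
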