Addgene plasmid #112855: pcDNA5-T/O-Ds1-mCherry
Purpose: Dox inducible expression in mammalian cells of Ds1 protein fused to mCherry fluorescent protein
Depositing lab: David Sprinzak. Publication: A synthetic planar cell polarity system reveals localized feedback on Fat4-Ds1 complexes. Loza O, Heemskerk I, Gordon-Bar N, Amir-Zilberstein L, Jung Y, Sprinzak D. Elife. 2017 Aug 18;6. pii: 24820. doi: 10.7554/eLife.24820. 24820 PubMed 28826487.
Backbone
  Vector backbone: pcDNA5/TO
  Backbone manufacturer: Thermofisher
  Vector type: Mammalian Expression
  Selectable markers: Hygromycin
Growth in bacteria
  Bacterial resistance: Ampicillin, 100 μg/mL
  Growth temperature: 37°C
  Growth strain: DH5alpha
  Copy number: High Copy
Gene/Insert
  Gene/Insert name: DCHS1 (alt name: dachsous cadherin-related 1)
  Species: H. sapiens (human)
  Entrez Gene: DCHS1 (a.k.a. CDH19, CDH25, CDHR6, FIB1, MVP2, PCDH16, VMLDS1)
  Promoter: doxycycline inducible promoter
  Tag / fusion protein: mCherry (C terminal on insert)
  Cloning method: Restriction Enzyme; 5′ cloning site NotI (unknown if destroyed); 3′ cloning site AgeI (unknown if destroyed)
  Sequencing primers: 5′ CMV-F
Terms and licenses: Academic/Nonprofit Terms; Industry Terms: Not Available to Industry
How to cite: pcDNA5-T/O-Ds1-mCherry was a gift from David Sprinzak (Addgene plasmid # 112855 ; http://n2t.net/addgene:112855 ; RRID:Addgene_112855)
